Addgene plasmid #223472: pEY125
Purpose: srh-127 fluorescent neural reporter driving nuclear mNeptune2.5 expression (refer to NeuroPAL paper for expression)
Depositing lab: Oliver Hobert & Eviatar Yemini. Depositing organization: Columbia University. Publication: NeuroPAL: A Multicolor Atlas for Whole-Brain Neuronal Identification in C. elegans. Yemini E, Lin A, Nejatbakhsh A, Varol E, Sun R, Mena GE, Samuel ADT, Paninski L, Venkatachalam V, Hobert O. Cell. 2021 Jan 7;184(1):272-288.e11. doi: 10.1016/j.cell.2020.12.012. Epub 2020 Dec 29. PubMed 33378642.
Backbone
  Vector backbone: pPD95.62
  Vector type: Worm Expression
Growth in bacteria
  Bacterial resistance: Ampicillin, 100 μg/mL
  Growth temperature: 37°C
  Growth strain: DH5alpha
  Copy number: Unknown
Gene/Insert
  Gene/Insert name: srh-127
  Species: C. elegans (nematode)
  Entrez Gene: srh-127 (a.k.a. CELE_F37B4.1)
  Cloning method: Gibson Cloning
Terms and licenses: Academic/Nonprofit Terms; Industry Terms: Not Available to Industry
How to cite: pEY125 was a gift from Oliver Hobert & Eviatar Yemini (Addgene plasmid # 223472 ; http://n2t.net/addgene:223472 ; RRID:Addgene_223472)
