[The description below was written by a language model from this plasmid's Addgene catalogue record and pLannotate feature annotations shown in this document.]
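Description:
pEY125 is a C. elegans expression plasmid built on the pPD95.62 backbone, one of the standard worm reporter vectors. It is one of the single-reporter constructs associated with the NeuroPAL multicolour atlas for whole-brain neuronal identification. In bacteria it is maintained through a high-copy ColE1/pUC-type origin and selected with ampicillin via the bla (AmpR) gene and its own promoter. The annotated remnants of the pUC multiple cloning site, lacZα, lacI, the CAP site, the lac promoter and operator, rop and bom are backbone leftovers with no role in the reporter.

The payload is a transcriptional reporter in which srh-127 sequence from C. elegans, inserted by Gibson assembly, drives the far-red fluorescent protein mNeptune2.5. The automated annotation does not label the regulatory fragment. It most plausibly occupies the unannotated stretch between the cloning-site remnants and the fluorophore, though the record does not define its boundaries. A complete mNeptune2.5 coding sequence is annotated, immediately preceded by a short match to worm-optimised GFP that probably reflects retained leader sequence from the parental vector. The catalogue describes expression as nuclear, but no nuclear localisation signal is annotated as a separate feature. Downstream of the fluorophore lies an unannotated region followed by a short match to aex-5. This region may include the 3' UTR carried by the backbone, but the record does not say so.

The plasmid is intended for generating transgenic worms in which the neurons expressing srh-127 are marked by nuclear far-red fluorescence. The record refers to the NeuroPAL publication for the expression pattern and does not list the labelled cells.
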