Features (pLannotate 1.2.2; 14 found; start..end, strand, type, name):
    152..169     -  misc_feature   MCS (fragment): pUC18/19 multiple cloning site
    949..967     -  CDS            lacZα (fragment): LacZα fragment of β-galactosidase; lacZ fragment
   1122..1172    +  CDS            mEGFP (fragment): monomeric enhanced GFP, optimized with synthetic introns for expression in C. elegans
   1179..2009    +  CDS            mNeptune2.5: mNeptune2.5 is a basic (constitutively fluorescent) red fluorescent protein published in 2014, derived from Entacmaea quadricolor. It is reported to be a rapidly-maturing monomer with moderate acid sensitivity.
   2606..2758    +  CDS            aex-5 (fragment): AEX5_CAEEL - Also known as kpc-3 From Caenorhabditis elegans.
   2886..2921    +  CDS            rop (fragment): Rop protein, which maintains plasmids at low copy number; rop
   3023..3122    +  misc_feature   bom (fragment): basis of mobility region from pBR322
   3220..3324    +  promoter       AmpR promoter: bla
   3325..4185    +  CDS            AmpR: β-lactamase; bla; confers resistance to ampicillin, carbenicillin, and related antibiotics
   4356..4944    +  rep_origin     ori: high-copy-number ColE1/pMB1/pBR322/pUC origin of replication
   5127..5219    +  CDS            lacI (fragment): lac repressor; lacI; The lac repressor binds to the lac operator to inhibit transcription in E. coli. This inhibition can be relieved by adding lactose or isopropyl-β-D-thiogalactopyranoside (IPTG).
   5232..5253    +  protein_bind   CAP binding site: CAP binding activates transcription in the presence of cAMP. E. coli catabolite activator protein
   5268..5298    +  promoter       lac promoter: promoter for the E. coli lac operon
   5306..5322    +  protein_bind   lac operator: The lac repressor binds to the lac operator to inhibit transcription in E. coli. This inhibition can be relieved by adding lactose or isopropyl-β-D-thiogalactopyranoside (IPTG). lac repressor encoded by lacI
>Addgene plasmid #223472 | pEY125 | addgene full sequence | sequence record 442627 | Addgene NGS Result
TCACACAGGAAACAGCTATGACCATGATTACGCCAAGCTGTAAGTTTAAACATGATCTTACTAACTAACT
ATTCTCATTTAAATTTTCAGAGCTTAAAAATGGCTGAAATCACTCACAACGATGGATACGCTAACAACTT
GGAAATGAAATAAGCTTGCATGCCTGCAGTGCCTATTTGTCACATTCCGGAAATGCAACAAATAAATGAA
CACTTGTTTTTTCAGTACAACTATATTTAAACAACTCTATTTAAACAAAAAGAAATTTGAAAAACTGGAG
GTTGAAATTGTTTTTAACAATTCTGGAACATTTTAAAGTTTTTGGAAACTCTAGCATATCTCTAGCATTT
TTCGGAAAGTTCTAGAAAGTGTCAAAAGCTTTGTAAAGCTATTAAAAAAAACTGGGAAACTTTTAAAGCC
TCTGGGAATTCCTGGAAATTTCTAGAGACTTCTCAAAAATACTGAGAAATTTTACAAAACTTCTGTAGAA
TTCTGGAAACTTTGTAGAATGTCTGGCAATATCTGATAATTTTTGAAAAGTTCTAGAAACTTTTGGTAGC
TTTGCAAAACAGTTAAAAACTTTCGGAAATTTTTGGGAACTCTGTGACTTTTTGAATAGTGCTCTTTTTC
ATGACTCATTTTTTGGTTTATTACGTGACAAACTCCGTCAATAATAAAAAAAATCCCTCCTAGACACCTT
AATTATACCTGTTCATCTTCTCATAGATCAGCAGAAAAAATTATTGCATTGGCGCAGTCGCAGGTGAAAA
TACATATTGAACAAAATCAGAACTACTCACTCAAATTGATTCAGTTGCACATTTCATTCTTCTCCCCTCA
CCTACCAAATTTTCAAATAACCCGGGATTGGCCAAAGGACCCAAAGGTATGTTTCGAATGATACTAACAT
AACATAGAACATTTTCAGGAGGACCCTTGGAGGGTACCGGTTTTCCCAGTCACGACGCGTGGTACCGAGC
TCAGAAAAAATGACCGCTCCAAAGAAGAAACGCAAAGTACCGAGCTCAGAAAAAATGACGGCACCTAAAA
AGAAACGCAAAGTACCGGTCGCCGAGAAGACAGCCCCAAAAAAGAAGCGTAAAGTTCCACGCGTCATGGG
AGTAAGTTTAAACAGTTCGGTACTAACTAACCATACATATTTAAATTTTCAGCGCGCTGTCTCCAAGGGA
GAGGAGCTCATCAAGGAGAACATGCACACCAAGCTCTACATGGAGGGAACCGTCAACAACCACCACTTCA
AGTGCACCCACGAAGGGGAGGGCAAGCCCTACGAGGGCACCCAGACCAACAGGATTAAGGTGGTGGAGGG
AGGCCCCCTGCCGTTCGCATTCGACATCCTGGCCACCTGCTTTATGTACGGGAGCAAGACCTTCATCAAC
CACACCCAAGGAATCCCAGACTTCTTCAAGCAATCCTTCGTAAGTTTAAACATGATTTTACTAACTAACT
AATCTGATTTAAATTTTCAGCCTGAGGGCTTCACATGGGAGAGAGTCACCACATACGAAGACGGGGGCGT
GCTTACCGTTACCCAGGACACCAGCCTCCAGGACGGCTGCTTGATCTACAACGTCAAGCTCAGAGGGGTG
AACTTCCCATCCAACGGCCCTGTGATGCAGAAGAAAACACTCGGCTGGGAGGCCAGTACCGAGACCCTGT
ACCCCGCTGACGGCGGCCTGGAAGGCAGATGCGACATGGCCCTGAAGCTCGTGGGCGGGGGCCACCTGCA
CTGCAACCTGAAGACCACATACAGATCCAAGAAACCCGCTAAGAACCTCAAGATGCCAGGAGTAAGTTTA
AACATATATATACTAACTAACCCTGATTATTTAAATTTTCAGGTCTACTTTGTGGACCGCAGACTGGAAA
GAATCAAGGAGGCCGACAATGAGACCTACGTCGAGCAGCACGAGGTGGCTGTGGCCAGATACTGCGACCT
CCCTAGCAAACTGGGGCACAAACTTAATGGCATGGACGAGCTGTACAAGTAAGCGCCGGTCGCTACCATT
ACCAACTTGTCTGGTGTCAAAAATAATAGGGGCCGCTGTCATCAGAGTAAGTTTAAACTGAGTTCTACTA
ACTAACGAGTAATATTTAAATTTTCAGCATCTCGCGCCCGTGCCTCTGACTTCTAAGTCCAATTACTCTT
CAACATCCCTACATGCTCTTTCTCCCTGTGCTCCCACCCCCTATTTTTGTTATTATCAAAAAACTTCTCT
TAATTTCTTTGTTTTTTAGCTTCTTTTAAGTCACCTCTAACAATGAAATTGTGTAGATTCAAAAATAGAA
TTAATTCGTAATAAAAAGTCGAAAAAAATTGTGCTCCCTCCCCCCATTAATAATAATTCTATCCCAAAAT
CTACACAATGTTCTGTGTACACTTCTTATGTTTTTTACTTCTGATAAATTTTTTTGAAACATCATAGAAA
AAACCGCACACAAAATACCTTATCATATGTTACGTTTCAGTTTATGACCGCAATTTTTATTTCTTCGCAC
GTCTGGGCCTCTCATGACGTCAAATCATGCTCATCGTGAAAAAGTTTTGGAGTATTTTTGGAATTTTTCA
ATCAAGTGAAAGTTTATGAAATTAATTTTCCTGCTTTTGCTTTTTGGGGTTTCCCCTATTGTTTGTCAAG
ATTTCGAGGACGGCGTTTTTCTTGCTAAAATCACAAGTATTGATGAGCACGATGCAAGAAAGATCGGAAG
AAGGTTTGGGTTTGAGGCTCAGTGGAAGGTGAGTAGAAGTTGATAATTTGAAAGTGGAGTAGTGTCTATG
GGGTTTTTGCCTTAAATGACAGAATACATTCCCAATATACCAAACATAACTGTTTCCTACTAGTCGGCCG
TACGGGCCCTTTCGTCTCGCGCGTTTCGGTGATGACGGTGAAAACCTCTGACACATGCAGCTCCCGGAGA
CGGTCACAGCTTGTCTGTAAGCGGATGCCGGGAGCAGACAAGCCCGTCAGGGCGCGTCAGCGGGTGTTGG
CGGGTGTCGGGGCTGGCTTAACTATGCGGCATCAGAGCAGATTGTACTGAGAGTGCACCATATGCGGTGT
GAAATACCGCACAGATGCGTAAGGAGAAAATACCGCATCAGGCGGCCTTAAGGGCCTCGTGATACGCCTA
TTTTTATAGGTTAATGTCATGATAATAATGGTTTCTTAGACGTCAGGTGGCACTTTTCGGGGAAATGTGC
GCGGAACCCCTATTTGTTTATTTTTCTAAATACATTCAAATATGTATCCGCTCATGAGACAATAACCCTG
ATAAATGCTTCAATAATATTGAAAAAGGAAGAGTATGAGTATTCAACATTTCCGTGTCGCCCTTATTCCC
TTTTTTGCGGCATTTTGCCTTCCTGTTTTTGCTCACCCAGAAACGCTGGTGAAAGTAAAAGATGCTGAAG
ATCAGTTGGGTGCACGAGTGGGTTACATCGAACTGGATCTCAACAGCGGTAAGATCCTTGAGAGTTTTCG
CCCCGAAGAACGTTTTCCAATGATGAGCACTTTTAAAGTTCTGCTATGTGGCGCGGTATTATCCCGTATT
GACGCCGGGCAAGAGCAACTCGGTCGCCGCATACACTATTCTCAGAATGACTTGGTTGAGTACTCACCAG
TCACAGAAAAGCATCTTACGGATGGCATGACAGTAAGAGAATTATGCAGTGCTGCCATAACCATGAGTGA
TAACACTGCGGCCAACTTACTTCTGACAACGATCGGAGGACCGAAGGAGCTAACCGCTTTTTTGCACAAC
ATGGGGGATCATGTAACTCGCCTTGATCGTTGGGAACCGGAGCTGAATGAAGCCATACCAAACGACGAGC
GTGACACCACGATGCCTGTAGCAATGGCAACAACGTTGCGCAAACTATTAACTGGCGAACTACTTACTCT
AGCTTCCCGGCAACAATTAATAGACTGGATGGAGGCGGATAAAGTTGCAGGACCACTTCTGCGCTCGGCC
CTTCCGGCTGGCTGGTTTATTGCTGATAAATCTGGAGCCGGTGAGCGTGGGTCTCGCGGTATCATTGCAG
CACTGGGGCCAGATGGTAAGCCCTCCCGTATCGTAGTTATCTACACGACGGGGAGTCAGGCAACTATGGA
TGAACGAAATAGACAGATCGCTGAGATAGGTGCCTCACTGATTAAGCATTGGTAACTGTCAGACCAAGTT
TACTCATATATACTTTAGATTGATTTAAAACTTCATTTTTAATTTAAAAGGATCTAGGTGAAGATCCTTT
TTGATAATCTCATGACCAAAATCCCTTAACGTGAGTTTTCGTTCCACTGAGCGTCAGACCCCGTAGAAAA
GATCAAAGGATCTTCTTGAGATCCTTTTTTTCTGCGCGTAATCTGCTGCTTGCAAACAAAAAAACCACCG
CTACCAGCGGTGGTTTGTTTGCCGGATCAAGAGCTACCAACTCTTTTTCCGAAGGTAACTGGCTTCAGCA
GAGCGCAGATACCAAATACTGTTCTTCTAGTGTAGCCGTAGTTAGGCCACCACTTCAAGAACTCTGTAGC
ACCGCCTACATACCTCGCTCTGCTAATCCTGTTACCAGTGGCTGCTGCCAGTGGCGATAAGTCGTGTCTT
ACCGGGTTGGACTCAAGACGATAGTTACCGGATAAGGCGCAGCGGTCGGGCTGAACGGGGGGTTCGTGCA
CACAGCCCAGCTTGGAGCGAACGACCTACACCGAACTGAGATACCTACAGCGTGAGCTATGAGAAAGCGC
CACGCTTCCCGAAGGGAGAAAGGCGGACAGGTATCCGGTAAGCGGCAGGGTCGGAACAGGAGAGCGCACG
AGGGAGCTTCCAGGGGGAAACGCCTGGTATCTTTATAGTCCTGTCGGGTTTCGCCACCTCTGACTTGAGC
GTCGATTTTTGTGATGCTCGTCAGGGGGGCGGAGCCTATGGAAAAACGCCAGCAACGCGGCCTTTTTACG
GTTCCTGGCCTTTTGCTGGCCTTTTGCTCACATGTTCTTTCCTGCGTTATCCCCTGATTCTGTGGATAAC
CGTATTACCGCCTTTGAGTGAGCTGATACCGCTCGCCGCAGCCGAACGACCGAGCGCAGCGAGTCAGTGA
GCGATGAAGCGGAAGAGCGCCCAATACGCAAACCGCCTCTCCCCGCGCGTTGGCCGATTCATTAATGCAG
CTGGCACGACAGGTTTCCCGACTGGAAAGCGGGCAGTGAGCGCAACGCAATTAATGTGAGTTAGCTCACT
CATTAGGCACCCCAGGCTTTACACTTTATGCTTCCGGCTCGTATGTTGTGTGGAATTGTGAGCGGATAAC
AATT
